Addgene plasmid #146172: pETM-60-P-HsRCK_296-472-mut_E
Purpose: Bacterial Expression of HsRck_296-472
Depositing lab: Elisa Izaurralde. Depositing organization: Max Planck Institute for Developmental Biology.
Backbone
  Vector backbone: Unknown
  Vector type: Bacterial Expression
Growth in bacteria
  Bacterial resistance: Kanamycin, 50 μg/mL
  Growth temperature: 37°C
  Growth strain: DH5alpha
  Copy number: Low Copy
Gene/Insert
  Gene/Insert name: HsRck_296-472
  Species: H. sapiens (human)
  Entrez Gene: DDX6 (a.k.a. HLR2, IDDILF, P54, RCK, Rck/p54)
  Cloning method: Unknown
Terms and licenses: Academic/Nonprofit Terms; Industry Terms: Not Available to Industry
Depositor comments: Plasmids from this collection were made available to the research community and donated after the lab closed. Please note that the sequence provided by the depositing laboratory may be theoretical/predicted or based on Sanger sequencing results. There may be discrepancies between sequencing results obtained by Addgene and the depositor sequence. If an Addgene verified sequence is not available, please contact before placing your order to request that our lab fully sequence the plasmid.
How to cite: pETM-60-P-HsRCK_296-472-mut_E was a gift from Elisa Izaurralde (Addgene plasmid # 146172 ; http://n2t.net/addgene:146172 ; RRID:Addgene_146172)
