[The description below was written by a language model from this plasmid's Addgene catalogue record and pLannotate feature annotations shown in this document.]
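Description:
pETM-60-P-HsRCK_296-472-mut_E is a 7,370 nt bacterial expression plasmid for producing a fragment of the human DEAD-box helicase DDX6 (also called RCK or p54) in E. coli. The catalogue lists the backbone as unknown, but the name and annotated features point to a pET-style pETM-60 vector. It carries a ColE1/pBR322-type origin together with the bom site and the rop gene, which keeps copy number low, in line with the low-copy listing. An f1 origin is also present. Selection is by kanamycin through an aph(3')-Ia cassette. Short tetracycline-resistance fragments flanking the lacI region appear to be non-functional backbone remnants.

Expression is driven by a T7 promoter with an adjacent lac operator and the T7 gene 10 ribosome binding site. The plasmid-borne lacI gene supplies repressor, so transcription should be IPTG-inducible in hosts that provide T7 RNA polymerase. The open reading frame begins with NusA, a highly soluble E. coli protein used as a solubility-enhancing fusion partner, followed by a 6xHis affinity tag and then the DDX6 fragment, which the record gives as residues 296–472. A short gap between the His tag and the insert may hold a linker or protease site, but none is annotated. A second His-tag sequence and a small T7 gene 10B-like fragment lie downstream of the insert, before the T7 terminator; whether they are translated depends on a stop codon that the record does not show. The "mut_E" in the name implies a mutant version of the fragment, but the specific substitutions are not stated. The stated purpose is simply bacterial expression of this fragment, and the tag arrangement suits recombinant production and affinity purification.
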