Features (pLannotate 1.2.2; 21 found; start..end, strand, type, name):
     12..467     +  rep_origin     f1 ori (sequence partly withheld): f1 bacteriophage origin of replication; arrow indicates direction of (+) strand synthesis
    494..551     +  promoter       AmpR promoter (fragment): bla
    560..1375    -  CDS            KanR: aminoglycoside phosphotransferase; aph(3')-Ia; confers resistance to kanamycin in bacteria or G418 (Geneticin®) in eukaryotes
   1497..2085    +  rep_origin     ori: high-copy-number ColE1/pMB1/pBR322/pUC origin of replication
   2271..2413    -  misc_feature   bom: basis of mobility region from pBR322
   2515..2706    -  CDS            rop: Rop protein, which maintains plasmids at low copy number; rop
   2723..3103    +  CDS            YPB1_ECOLX: Protein predicted: Swiss-Prot protein existence level 4. From Escherichia coli.
   3175..3466    -  CDS            TcR (fragment): tetracycline efflux protein; tet; confers resistance to tetracycline
   3481..3502    -  protein_bind   CAP binding site: CAP binding activates transcription in the presence of cAMP. E. coli catabolite activator protein
   3515..4597    -  CDS            lacI: lac repressor; lacI; The lac repressor binds to the lac operator to inhibit transcription in E. coli. This inhibition can be relieved by adding lactose or isopropyl-β-D-thiogalactopyranoside (IPTG).
   4598..4675    -  promoter       lacI promoter: lacI
   4683..4962    -  CDS            TcR (fragment): tetracycline efflux protein; tet; confers resistance to tetracycline
   4984..5002    +  promoter       T7 promoter: promoter for bacteriophage T7 RNA polymerase
   5003..5027    +  protein_bind   lac operator: The lac repressor binds to the lac operator to inhibit transcription in E. coli. This inhibition can be relieved by adding lactose or isopropyl-β-D-thiogalactopyranoside (IPTG). lac repressor encoded by lacI
   5042..5064    +  RBS            RBS: efficient ribosome binding site from bacteriophage T7 gene 10 (Olins and Rangwala, 1989)
   5074..6552    +  CDS            NusA: transcription elongation protein (N utilization substance protein A); nusA; highly soluble in E. coli
   6568..6585    +  CDS            7xHis (fragment): 6xHis affinity tag
   6628..7158    +  CDS            DDX6 (fragment): DDX6_HUMAN - Also known as HLR2, RCK. Experimental evidence at protein level: Swiss-Prot protein existence level 1. Essential for the formation of P-bodies, cytosolic membrane- less ribonucleoprotein granules involved in RNA metabolism through the coordinated storage of mRNAs encoding regulatory functions (PubMed:25995375, PubMed:27342281, PubMed:31422817). Plays a role in P- bodies to coordinate the storage of translationally inactive mRNAs in the cytoplasm and prevent their degradation (PubMed:27342281). In the process of mRNA degradation, plays a role in mRNA decapping (PubMed:16364915). Bl
   7214..7231    +  CDS            9xHis (fragment): 9xHis affinity tag
   7241..7290    +  CDS            SET1 (fragment): solubility-enhancement tag derived from T7 phage gene 10B
   7298..7345    +  terminator     T7 terminator: transcription terminator for bacteriophage T7 RNA polymerase
>Addgene plasmid #146172 | pETM-60-P-HsRCK_296-472-mut_E | depositor full sequence | sequence record 288617 | Full Sequence
TGGCGAATGGG
[124 nt withheld, positions 12-135]
C
[91 nt withheld, positions 137-227]
A
[49 nt withheld, positions 229-277]
CCTTTGACGTTGGAGTCCACGTTCTTT
[37 nt withheld, positions 305-341]
ACCCTATCTCGGTCTATTCTTTTGATTTATAAGGGATTTTGCCGATTTCGGCCTATTGGTTAAAAAATGA
GCTGATTTAACAAAAATTTAACGCGAATTTTAACAAAATATTAACGTTTACAATTTCAGGTGGCACTTTT
CGGGGAAATGTGCGCGGAACCCCTATTTGTTTATTTTTCTAAATACATTCAAATATGTATCCGCTCATGA
ATTAATTCTTAGAAAAACTCATCGAGCATCAAATGAAACTGCAATTTATTCATATCAGGATTATCAATAC
CATATTTTTGAAAAAGCCGTTTCTGTAATGAAGGAGAAAACTCACCGAGGCAGTTCCATAGGATGGCAAG
ATCCTGGTATCGGTCTGCGATTCCGACTCGTCCAACATCAATACAACCTATTAATTTCCCCTCGTCAAAA
ATAAGGTTATCAAGTGAGAAATCACCATGAGTGACGACTGAATCCGGTGAGAATGGCAAAAGTTTATGCA
TTTCTTTCCAGACTTGTTCAACAGGCCAGCCATTACGCTCGTCATCAAAATCACTCGCATCAACCAAACC
GTTATTCATTCGTGATTGCGCCTGAGCGAGACGAAATACGCGATCGCTGTTAAAAGGACAATTACAAACA
GGAATCGAATGCAACCGGCGCAGGAACACTGCCAGCGCATCAACAATATTTTCACCTGAATCAGGATATT
CTTCTAATACCTGGAATGCTGTTTTCCCGGGGATCGCAGTGGTGAGTAACCATGCATCATCAGGAGTACG
GATAAAATGCTTGATGGTCGGAAGAGGCATAAATTCCGTCAGCCAGTTTAGTCTGACCATCTCATCTGTA
ACATCATTGGCAACGCTACCTTTGCCATGTTTCAGAAACAACTCTGGCGCATCGGGCTTCCCATACAATC
GATAGATTGTCGCACCTGATTGCCCGACATTATCGCGAGCCCATTTATACCCATATAAATCAGCATCCAT
GTTGGAATTTAATCGCGGCCTAGAGCAAGACGTTTCCCGTTGAATATGGCTCATAACACCCCTTGTATTA
CTGTTTATGTAAGCAGACAGTTTTATTGTTCATGACCAAAATCCCTTAACGTGAGTTTTCGTTCCACTGA
GCGTCAGACCCCGTAGAAAAGATCAAAGGATCTTCTTGAGATCCTTTTTTTCTGCGCGTAATCTGCTGCT
TGCAAACAAAAAAACCACCGCTACCAGCGGTGGTTTGTTTGCCGGATCAAGAGCTACCAACTCTTTTTCC
GAAGGTAACTGGCTTCAGCAGAGCGCAGATACCAAATACTGTCCTTCTAGTGTAGCCGTAGTTAGGCCAC
CACTTCAAGAACTCTGTAGCACCGCCTACATACCTCGCTCTGCTAATCCTGTTACCAGTGGCTGCTGCCA
GTGGCGATAAGTCGTGTCTTACCGGGTTGGACTCAAGACGATAGTTACCGGATAAGGCGCAGCGGTCGGG
CTGAACGGGGGGTTCGTGCACACAGCCCAGCTTGGAGCGAACGACCTACACCGAACTGAGATACCTACAG
CGTGAGCTATGAGAAAGCGCCACGCTTCCCGAAGGGAGAAAGGCGGACAGGTATCCGGTAAGCGGCAGGG
TCGGAACAGGAGAGCGCACGAGGGAGCTTCCAGGGGGAAACGCCTGGTATCTTTATAGTCCTGTCGGGTT
TCGCCACCTCTGACTTGAGCGTCGATTTTTGTGATGCTCGTCAGGGGGGCGGAGCCTATGGAAAAACGCC
AGCAACGCGGCCTTTTTACGGTTCCTGGCCTTTTGCTGGCCTTTTGCTCACATGTTCTTTCCTGCGTTAT
CCCCTGATTCTGTGGATAACCGTATTACCGCCTTTGAGTGAGCTGATACCGCTCGCCGCAGCCGAACGAC
CGAGCGCAGCGAGTCAGTGAGCGAGGAAGCGGAAGAGCGCCTGATGCGGTATTTTCTCCTTACGCATCTG
TGCGGTATTTCACACCGCATATATGGTGCACTCTCAGTACAATCTGCTCTGATGCCGCATAGTTAAGCCA
GTATACACTCCGCTATCGCTACGTGACTGGGTCATGGCTGCGCCCCGACACCCGCCAACACCCGCTGACG
CGCCCTGACGGGCTTGTCTGCTCCCGGCATCCGCTTACAGACAAGCTGTGACCGTCTCCGGGAGCTGCAT
GTGTCAGAGGTTTTCACCGTCATCACCGAAACGCGCGAGGCAGCTGCGGTAAAGCTCATCAGCGTGGTCG
TGAAGCGATTCACAGATGTCTGCCTGTTCATCCGCGTCCAGCTCGTTGAGTTTCTCCAGAAGCGTTAATG
TCTGGCTTCTGATAAAGCGGGCCATGTTAAGGGCGGTTTTTTCCTGTTTGGTCACTGATGCCTCCGTGTA
AGGGGGATTTCTGTTCATGGGGGTAATGATACCGATGAAACGAGAGAGGATGCTCACGATACGGGTTACT
GATGATGAACATGCCCGGTTACTGGAACGTTGTGAGGGTAAACAACTGGCGGTATGGATGCGGCGGGACC
AGAGAAAAATCACTCAGGGTCAATGCCAGCGCTTCGTTAATACAGATGTAGGTGTTCCACAGGGTAGCCA
GCAGCATCCTGCGATGCAGATCCGGAACATAATGGTGCAGGGCGCTGACTTCCGCGTTTCCAGACTTTAC
GAAACACGGAAACCGAAGACCATTCATGTTGTTGCTCAGGTCGCAGACGTTTTGCAGCAGCAGTCGCTTC
ACGTTCGCTCGCGTATCGGTGATTCATTCTGCTAACCAGTAAGGCAACCCCGCCAGCCTAGCCGGGTCCT
CAACGACAGGAGCACGATCATGCGCACCCGTGGGGCCGCCATGCCGGCGATAATGGCCTGCTTCTCGCCG
AAACGTTTGGTGGCGGGACCAGTGACGAAGGCTTGAGCGAGGGCGTGCAAGATTCCGAATACCGCAAGCG
ACAGGCCGATCATCGTCGCGCTCCAGCGAAAGCGGTCCTCGCCGAAAATGACCCAGAGCGCTGCCGGCAC
CTGTCCTACGAGTTGCATGATAAAGAAGACAGTCATAAGTGCGGCGACGATAGTCATGCCCCGCGCCCAC
CGGAAGGAGCTGACTGGGTTGAAGGCTCTCAAGGGCATCGGTCGAGATCCCGGTGCCTAATGAGTGAGCT
AACTTACATTAATTGCGTTGCGCTCACTGCCCGCTTTCCAGTCGGGAAACCTGTCGTGCCAGCTGCATTA
ATGAATCGGCCAACGCGCGGGGAGAGGCGGTTTGCGTATTGGGCGCCAGGGTGGTTTTTCTTTTCACCAG
TGAGACGGGCAACAGCTGATTGCCCTTCACCGCCTGGCCCTGAGAGAGTTGCAGCAAGCGGTCCACGCTG
GTTTGCCCCAGCAGGCGAAAATCCTGTTTGATGGTGGTTAACGGCGGGATATAACATGAGCTGTCTTCGG
TATCGTCGTATCCCACTACCGAGATATCCGCACCAACGCGCAGCCCGGACTCGGTAATGGCGCGCATTGC
GCCCAGCGCCATCTGATCGTTGGCAACCAGCATCGCAGTGGGAACGATGCCCTCATTCAGCATTTGCATG
GTTTGTTGAAAACCGGACATGGCACTCCAGTCGCCTTCCCGTTCCGCTATCGGCTGAATTTGATTGCGAG
TGAGATATTTATGCCAGCCAGCCAGACGCAGACGCGCCGAGACAGAACTTAATGGGCCCGCTAACAGCGC
GATTTGCTGGTGACCCAATGCGACCAGATGCTCCACGCCCAGTCGCGTACCGTCTTCATGGGAGAAAATA
ATACTGTTGATGGGTGTCTGGTCAGAGACATCAAGAAATAACGCCGGAACATTAGTGCAGGCAGCTTCCA
CAGCAATGGCATCCTGGTCATCCAGCGGATAGTTAATGATCAGCCCACTGACGCGTTGCGCGAGAAGATT
GTGCACCGCCGCTTTACAGGCTTCGACGCCGCTTCGTTCTACCATCGACACCACCACGCTGGCACCCAGT
TGATCGGCGCGAGATTTAATCGCCGCGACAATTTGCGACGGCGCGTGCAGGGCCAGACTGGAGGTGGCAA
CGCCAATCAGCAACGACTGTTTGCCCGCCAGTTGTTGTGCCACGCGGTTGGGAATGTAATTCAGCTCCGC
CATCGCCGCTTCCACTTTTTCCCGCGTTTTCGCAGAAACGTGGCTGGCCTGGTTCACCACGCGGGAAACG
GTCTGATAAGAGACACCGGCATACTCTGCGACATCGTATAACGTTACTGGTTTCACATTCACCACCCTGA
ATTGACTCTCTTCCGGGCGCTATCATGCCATACCGCGAAAGGTTTTGCGCCATTCGATGGTGTCCGGGAT
CTCGACGCTCTCCCTTATGCGACTCCTGCATTAGGAAGCAGCCCAGTAGTAGGTTGAGGCCGTTGAGCAC
CGCCGCCGCAAGGAATGGTGCATGCAAGGAGATGGCGCCCAACAGTCCCCCGGCCACGGGGCCTGCCACC
ATACCCACGCCGAAACAAGCGCTCATGAGCCCGAAGTGGCGAGCCCGATCTTCCCCATCGGTGATGTCGG
CGATATAGGCGCCAGCAACCGCACCTGTGGCGCCGGTGATGCCGGCCACGATGCGTCCGGCGTAGAGGAT
CGAGATCTCGATCCCGCGAAATTAATACGACTCACTATAGGGGAATTGTGAGCGGATAACAATTCCCCTC
TAGAAATAATTTTGTTTAACTTTAAGAAGGAGATATACCATGAAAGAAATTTTGGCTGTAGTTGAAGCCG
TATCCAATGAAAAGGCGCTACCTCGCGAGAAGATTTTCGAAGCATTGGAAAGCGCGCTGGCGACAGCAAC
AAAGAAAAAATATGAACAAGAGATCGACGTCCGCGTACAGATCGATCGCAAAAGCGGTGATTTTGACACT
TTCCGTCGCTGGTTAGTTGTTGATGAAGTCACCCAGCCGACCAAGGAAATCACCCTTGAAGCCGCACGTT
ATGAAGATGAAAGCCTGAACCTGGGCGATTACGTTGAAGATCAGATTGAGTCTGTTACCTTTGACCGTAT
CACTACCCAGACGGCAAAACAGGTTATCGTGCAGAAAGTGCGTGAAGCCGAACGTGCGATGGTGGTTGAT
CAGTTCCGTGAACACGAAGGTGAAATCATCACCGGCGTGGTGAAAAAAGTAAACCGCGACAACATCTCTC
TGGATCTGGGCAACAACGCTGAAGCCGTGATCCTGCGCGAAGATATGCTGCCGCGTGAAAACTTCCGCCC
TGGCGACCGCGTTCGTGGCGTGCTCTATTCCGTTCGCCCGGAAGCGCGTGGCGCGCAACTGTTCGTCACT
CGTTCCAAGCCGGAAATGCTGATCGAACTGTTCCGTATTGAAGTGCCAGAAATCGGCGAAGAAGTGATTG
AAATTAAAGCAGCGGCTCGCGATCCGGGTTCTCGTGCGAAAATCGCGGTGAAAACCAACGATAAACGTAT
CGATCCGGTAGGTGCTTGCGTAGGTATGCGTGGCGCGCGTGTTCAGGCGGTGTCTACTGAACTGGGTGGC
GAGCGTATCGATATCGTCCTGTGGGATGATAACCCGGCGCAGTTCGTGATTAACGCAATGGCACCGGCAG
ACGTTGCTTCTATCGTGGTGGATGAAGATAAACACACTATGGACATCGCCGTTGAAGCCGGTAATCTGGC
GCAGGCGATTGGCCGTAACGGTCAGAACGTGCGTCTGGCTTCGCAACTGAGCGGTTGGGAACTCAACGTG
ATGACCGTTGACGACCTGCAAGCTAAGCATCAGGCGGAAGCGCACGCAGCGATCGACACCTTCACCAAAT
ATCTCGACATCGACGAAGACTTCGCGACTGTTCTGGTAGAAGAAGGCTTCTCGACGCTGGAAGAATTGGC
CTATGTGCCGATGAAAGAGCTGTTGGAAATCGAAGGCCTTGATGAGCCGACCGTTGAAGCACTGCGCGAG
CGTGCTAAAAATGCACTGGCCACCATTGCACAGGCCCAGGAAGAAAGCCTCGGTGATAACAAACCGGCTG
ACGATCTGCTGAACCTTGAAGGGGTAGATCGTGATTTGGCATTCAAACTGGCCGCCCGTGGCGTTTGTAC
GCTGGAAGATCTCGCCGAACAGGGCATTGATGATCTGGCTGATATCGAAGGGTTGACCGACGAAAAAGCC
GGAGCACTGATTATGGCTGCCCGTAATATTTGCTGGTTCGGTGACGAAGCGACTAGTGGTTCTGGTCATC
ACCATCACCATCACTCCGCGGGTCTGGAAGTTCTGTTCCAGGGGCCCGCCATGGCAAAGGGAGTAACCCA
GTACTACGCATATGTAACTGAGCGCGCAAAAGTAGCATGCCTCAACGCACTTTTCTCCGCACTTCAGATA
AACCAGTCGATCATTTTCTGTAACTCCTCTCAGCGAGTTGAATTGCTAGCCAAGAAGATTTCTCAACTGG
GTTATTCTTGCTTCTATATTCATGCTAAAATGAGGCAGGAACATCGAAATCGTGTATTTCATGATTTCCG
AAATGGCTTATGCCGCAATCTTGTTTGCACTGATCTGTTTACCCGAGGTATTGATATACAAGCTGTGAAT
GTGGTAATAAACTTTGATTTCCCAAAGCTGGCAGAGACCTATCTCCATCGTATTGGAAGATCAGGTCGCT
TTGGTCATCTTGGCTTAGCCATCAACTTGATCACATATGATGATCGCTTCAACCTGAAAAGTATTGAGGA
GCAGCTGGGAACAGAAATTAAACCTATTCCGAGCAACATTGATAAGAGCCTGTATGTGGCAGAATACCAC
AGCGAGCCTGTAGAAGATGAGAAACCTTAAGGTACCGGATCCGAATTCGAGCTCCGTCGACAAGCTTGCG
GCCGCACTCGAGCACCACCACCACCACCACTGAGATCCGGCTGCTAACAAAGCCCGAAAGGAAGCTGAGT
TGGCTGCTGCCACCGCTGAGCAATAACTAGCATAACCCCTTGGGGCCTCTAAACGGGTCTTGAGGGGTTT
TTTGCTGAAAGGAGGAACTATATCCGGAT
